>Addgene plasmid #117526 | pEPOR0SP0016 | addgene full sequence | sequence record 227991 | Addgene NGS Result
GCTTTGAGACCACGAAGTGGCTCTTCAGTGGACGAAAGGGCCTCGTGATACGCCTATTTTTATAGGTTAA
TGTCATGATAATAATGGTTTCTTAGACGTCAGGTGGCACTTTTCGGGGAAATGTGCGCGGAACCCCTATT
TGTTTATTTTTCTAAATACATTCAAATATGTATCCGCTCATGAGACAATAACCCTGATAAATGCTTCAAT
AATATTGAAAAAGGAAGAGTATGCGCTCACGCAACTGGTCCAGAACCTTGACCGAACGCAGCGGTGGTAA
CGGCGCAGTGGCGGTTTTCATGGCTTGTTATGACTGTTTTTTTTTGGGGTACAGTCTATGCCTCGGGCAT
CCAAGCAGCAAGCGCGTTACGCCGTGGGTCGATGTTTGATGTTATGGAGCAGCAACGATGTTACGCAGCA
GGGCAGTCGCCCTAAAACAAAGTTAAACATCATGAGGGAAGCGGTGATCGCCGAAGTATCGACTCAACTA
TCAGAGGTAGTTGGCGTCATCGAGCGCCATCTCGAACCGACGTTGCTGGCCGTACATTTGTACGGCTCCG
CAGTGGATGGCGGCCTGAAGCCACACAGCGATATTGATTTGCTGGTTACGGTGACCGTAAGGCTTGATGA
AACAACGCGGCGAGCTTTGATCAACGACCTTTTGGAAACTTCGGCTTCCCCTGGAGAGAGCGAGATTCTC
CGCGCTGTAGAAGTCACCATTGTTGTGCACGACGACATCATTCCGTGGCGTTATCCAGCTAAGCGCGAAC
TGCAATTTGGAGAATGGCAGCGCAATGACATTCTTGCAGGTATCTTCGAGCCAGCCACGATCGACATTGA
TCTGGCTATCTTGCTGACAAAAGCAAGAGAACATAGCGTTGCCTTGGTAGGTCCAGCGGCGGAGGAACTC
TTTGATCCGGTTCCTGAACAGGATCTATTTGAGGCGCTAAATGAAACCTTAACGCTATGGAACTCGCCGC
CCGACTGGGCTGGCGATGAGCGAAATGTAGTGCTTACGTTGTCCCGCATTTGGTACAGCGCAGTAACCGG
CAAAATCGCGCCGAAGGATGTCGCTGCCGACTGGGCAATGGAGCGCCTGCCGGCCCAGTATCAGCCCGTC
ATACTTGAAGCTAGACAGGCTTATCTTGGACAAGAAGAAGATCGCTTGGCCTCGCGCGCAGATCAGTTGG
AAGAATTTGTCCATTACGTAAAAGGCGAGATCACCAAGGTAGTCGGCAAATAACTGTCAGACCAAGTTTA
CTCATATATACTTTAGATTGATTTAAAACTTCATTTTTAATTTAAAAGGATCTAGGTGAAGATCCTTTTT
GATAATCTCATGACCAAAATCCCTTAACGTGAGTTTTCGTTCCACTGAGCGTCAGACCCCGTAGAAAAGA
TCAAAGGATCTTCTTGAGATCCTTTTTTTCTGCGCGTAATCTGCTGCTTGCAAACAAAAAAACCACCGCT
ACCAGCGGTGGTTTGTTTGCCGGATCAAGAGCTACCAACTCTTTTTCCGAAGGTAACTGGCTTCAGCAGA
GCGCAGATACCAAATACTGTTCTTCTAGTGTAGCCGTAGTTAGGCCACCACTTCAAGAACTCTGTAGCAC
CGCCTACATACCTCGCTCTGCTAATCCTGTTACCAGTGGCTGCTGCCAGTGGCGATAAGTCGTGTCTTAC
CGGGTTGGACTCAAGACGATAGTTACCGGATAAGGCGCAGCGGTCGGGCTGAACGGGGGGTTCGTGCACA
CAGCCCAGCTTGGAGCGAACGACCTACACCGAACTGAGATACCTACAGCGTGAGCTATGAGAAAGCGCCA
CGCTTCCCGAAGGGAGAAAGGCGGACAGGTATCCGGTAAGCGGCAGGGTCGGAACAGGAGAGCGCACGAG
GGAGCTTCCAGGGGGAAACGCCTGGTATCTTTATAGTCCTGTCGGGTTTCGCCACCTCTGACTTGAGCGT
CGATTTTTGTGATGCTCGTCAGGGGGGCGGAGCCTATGGAAAAACGCCAGCAACGCGGCCTTTTTACGGT
TCCTGGCCTTTTGCTGGCCTTTTGCTCACATGTTCTTTCCTGCGTTATCCCCTGATTCTGTGGATAACCG
TATTACCGCCTTTGAGTGAGCTGATACCGCTCGCCGCAGCCGAACGACCGAGCGCAGCGAGTCAGTGAGC
GAGGAAGCGGAAGAGCGCCCAATACGCAAACCGCCTCTCCCCGCGCGTTGGCCGATTCATTAATCACTCT
GTGGTCTCAAATGGACAAGAAGTACTCCATTGGGCTCGATATCGGCACAAACAGCGTCGGCTGGGCCGTC
ATTACGGACGAGTACAAGGTGCCGAGCAAAAAATTCAAAGTTCTGGGCAATACCGATCGCCACAGCATAA
AGAAGAACCTCATTGGCGCCCTCCTGTTCGACTCCGGGGAGACGGCCGAAGCCACGCGGCTCAAAAGAAC
AGCACGGCGCAGATATACCCGCAGAAAGAATCGGATCTGCTACCTGCAGGAGATCTTTAGTAATGAGATG
GCTAAGGTGGATGACTCTTTCTTCCATAGGCTGGAGGAGTCCTTTTTGGTGGAGGAGGATAAAAAGCACG
AGCGCCACCCAATCTTTGGCAATATCGTGGACGAGGTGGCGTACCATGAAAAGTACCCAACCATATATCA
TCTGAGGAAGAAGCTTGTAGACAGTACTGATAAGGCTGACTTGCGGTTGATCTATCTCGCGCTGGCGCAT
ATGATCAAATTTCGGGGACACTTCCTCATCGAGGGGGACCTGAACCCAGACAACAGCGATGTCGACAAAC
TCTTTATCCAACTGGTTCAGACTTACAATCAGCTTTTCGAAGAGAACCCGATCAACGCATCCGGAGTTGA
CGCCAAAGCAATCCTGAGCGCTAGGCTGTCCAAATCCCGGCGGCTCGAAAACCTCATCGCACAGCTCCCT
GGGGAGAAGAAGAACGGCCTGTTTGGTAATCTTATCGCCCTGTCACTCGGGCTGACCCCCAACTTTAAAT
CTAACTTCGACCTGGCCGAAGATGCCAAGCTTCAACTGAGCAAAGACACCTACGATGATGATCTCGACAA
TCTGCTGGCCCAGATCGGCGACCAGTACGCAGACCTTTTTTTGGCGGCAAAGAACCTGTCAGACGCCATT
CTGCTGAGTGATATTCTGCGAGTGAACACGGAGATCACCAAAGCTCCGCTGAGCGCTAGTATGATCAAGC
GCTATGATGAGCACCACCAAGACTTGACTTTGCTGAAGGCCCTTGTCAGACAGCAACTGCCTGAGAAGTA
CAAGGAAATTTTCTTCGATCAGTCTAAAAATGGCTACGCCGGATACATTGACGGCGGAGCAAGCCAGGAG
GAATTTTACAAATTTATTAAGCCCATCTTGGAAAAAATGGACGGCACCGAGGAGCTGCTGGTAAAGCTTA
ACAGAGAAGATCTGTTGCGCAAACAGCGCACTTTCGACAATGGAAGCATCCCCCACCAGATTCACCTGGG
CGAACTGCACGCTATCCTCAGGCGGCAAGAGGATTTCTACCCCTTTTTGAAAGATAACAGGGAAAAGATT
GAGAAAATCCTCACATTTCGGATACCCTACTATGTAGGCCCCCTCGCCCGGGGAAATTCCAGATTCGCGT
GGATGACTCGCAAATCAGAAGAGACTATCACTCCCTGGAACTTCGAGGAAGTCGTGGATAAGGGGGCCTC
TGCCCAGTCCTTCATCGAAAGGATGACTAACTTTGATAAAAATCTGCCTAACGAAAAGGTGCTTCCTAAA
CACTCTCTGCTGTACGAGTACTTCACAGTTTATAACGAGCTCACCAAGGTCAAATACGTCACAGAAGGGA
TGAGAAAGCCAGCATTCCTGTCTGGAGAGCAGAAGAAAGCTATCGTGGACCTCCTCTTCAAGACGAACCG
GAAAGTTACCGTGAAACAGCTCAAAGAAGATTATTTCAAAAAGATTGAATGTTTCGACTCTGTTGAAATC
AGCGGAGTGGAGGATCGCTTCAACGCATCCCTGGGAACGTATCACGATCTCCTGAAAATCATTAAAGACA
AGGACTTCCTGGACAATGAGGAGAACGAGGACATTCTTGAGGACATTGTCCTCACCCTTACGTTGTTTGA
AGATAGGGAGATGATTGAAGAACGCTTGAAAACTTACGCTCATCTCTTCGACGACAAAGTCATGAAACAG
CTCAAGAGGCGCCGATATACAGGATGGGGGCGGCTGTCAAGAAAACTGATCAATGGGATCCGAGACAAGC
AGAGTGGAAAGACAATCCTGGATTTTCTTAAGTCCGATGGATTTGCCAACCGGAACTTCATGCAGTTGAT
CCATGATGACTCTCTCACCTTTAAGGAGGACATCCAGAAAGCACAAGTTTCTGGCCAGGGGGACAGTCTC
CACGAGCACATCGCTAATCTTGCAGGTAGCCCAGCTATCAAAAAGGGAATACTGCAGACCGTTAAGGTCG
TGGATGAACTCGTCAAAGTAATGGGAAGGCATAAGCCCGAGAATATCGTTATCGAGATGGCCCGAGAGAA
CCAAACTACCCAGAAGGGACAGAAGAACAGTAGGGAAAGGATGAAGAGGATTGAAGAGGGTATAAAAGAA
CTGGGGTCCCAAATCCTTAAGGAACACCCAGTTGAAAACACCCAGCTTCAGAATGAGGCGCTCTACCTGT
ACTACCTGCAGAACGGCAGGGACATGTACGTGGATCAGGAACTGGACATCAATCGGCTCTCCGACTACGA
CGTGGATCATATCGTGCCCCAGTCTTTTCTCAAAGATGATTCTATTGATAATAAAGTGTTGACAAGATCC
GATAAAAATAGAGGGAAGAGTGATAACGTCCCCTCAGAAGAAGTTGTCAAGAAAATGAAAAATTATTGGC
GGCAGCTGCTGAACGCCAAACTGATCACACAACGGAAGTTCGATAATCTGACTAAGGCTGAACGAGGTGG
CCTGTCTGAGTTGGATAAAGCCGGCTTCATCAAAAGGCAGCTTGTTGAGACACGCCAGATCACCAAGCAC
GTGGCCCAAATTCTCGATTCACGCATGAACACCAAGTACGATGAAAATGACAAACTGATTCGAGAGGTGA
AAGTTATTACTCTGAAGTCTAAGCTGGTTTCAGATTTCAGAAAGGACTTTCAGTTTTATAAGGTGAGAGA
GATCAACAATTACCACCATGCGCATGATGCCTACCTGAATGCAGTGGTAGGCACTGCACTTATCAAAAAA
TATCCCGCGCTTGAATCTGAATTTGTTTACGGAGACTATAAAGTGTACGATGTTAGGAAAATGATCGCAA
AGTCTGAGCAGGAAATAGGCAAGGCCACCGCTAAGTACTTCTTTTACAGCAATATTATGAATTTTTTCAA
GACCGAGATTACACTGGCCAATGGAGAGATTCGGAAGGCACCACTTATCGAAACAAACGGAGAAACAGGA
GAAATCGTGTGGGACAAGGGTAGGGATTTCGCGACAGTCCGGAAGGTCCTGTCCATGCCGCAGGTGAACA
TCGTTAAAAAGACCGAAGTACAGACCGGAGGCTTCTCCAAGGAAAGTATCCTCCCGAAAAGGAACAGCGA
CAAGCTGATCGCACGCAAAAAAGATTGGGACCCCAAGAAATACGGCGGATTCGATTCTCCTACAGTCGCT
TACAGTGTACTGGTTGTGGCCAAAGTGGAGAAAGGGAAGTCTAAAAAACTCAAAAGCGTCAAGGAACTGC
TGGGCATCACAATCATGGAGCGATCAAGCTTCGAAAAAAACCCCATCGACTTTCTCGAGGCGAAAGGATA
TAAAGAGGTCAAAAAAGACCTCATCATTAAGCTTCCCAAGTACTCTCTCTTTGAGCTTGAAAACGGCCGG
AAACGAATGCTCGCTAGTGCGGGCGAGCTGCAGAAAGGTAACGAGCTGGCACTGCCCTCTAAATACGTTA
ATTTCTTGTATCTGGCCAGCCACTATGAAAAGCTCAAAGGATCTCCCGAAGATAATGAGCAGAAGCAGCT
GTTCGTGGAACAACACAAACACTACCTTGATGAGATCATCGAGCAAATAAGCGAATTCTCCAAAAGAGTG
ATCCTCGCCGACGCTAACCTCGATAAGGTGCTTTCTGCTTACAATAAGCACAGGGATAAGCCCATCAGGG
AGCAGGCAGAAAACATTATCCACTTGTTTACTCTGACCAACTTGGGCGCGCCTGCAGCCTTCAAGTACTT
CGACACCACCATAGACAGAAAGCGGTACACCTCTACAAAGGAGGTCCTGGACGCCACACTGATTCATCAG
TCAATTACGGGGCTCTATGAAACAAGAATCGACCTCTCTCAGCTCGGTGGAGACAGCAGGGCTGACCCCA
AGAAGAAGAGGAAGGTGTGA
Features (pLannotate 1.2.2; 7 found; start..end, strand, type, name):
    126..230     +  promoter       AmpR promoter: bla
    221..301     -  CDS            int (fragment): INT2_ECOLX - Protein inferred from homology: Swiss-Prot protein existence level 3. Putative integrase believed to be involved in the insertion of antibiotic resistance genes into plasmids and transposons. From Escherichia coli.
    389..445     +  CDS            GmR (fragment): gentamycin acetyltransferase; aacC1; confers resistance to gentamycin
    452..1240    +  CDS            aadA: S3AD_ECOLX - Experimental evidence at protein level: Swiss-Prot protein existence level 1. Mediates bacterial resistance to the antibiotics streptomycin and spectinomycin. From Escherichia coli.
   1414..2002    +  rep_origin     ori: high-copy-number ColE1/pMB1/pBR322/pUC origin of replication
   2185..2234    +  CDS            lacI (fragment): lac repressor; lacI; The lac repressor binds to the lac operator to inhibit transcription in E. coli. This inhibition can be relieved by adding lactose or isopropyl-β-D-thiogalactopyranoside (IPTG).
   2251..6354    +  CDS            Cas9: Cas9 (Csn1) endonuclease from the Streptococcus pyogenes Type II CRISPR/Cas system generates RNA-guided double strand breaks in DNA
