[The description below was written by a language model from this plasmid's Addgene catalogue record and pLannotate feature annotations shown in this document.]
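Description:
pEPOR0SP0016 is a Level 0 Golden Gate part plasmid built in the pICH41308 backbone, a standard acceptor for coding-sequence modules in the MoClo modular cloning system. It is a small (about 6.4 kb) bacterial cloning vector rather than an expression construct. It replicates in E. coli from a high-copy ColE1/pUC-type origin and is selected with spectinomycin through the aadA adenylyltransferase gene, which appears to be driven by the annotated bla (AmpR) promoter upstream. The short integrase, gentamicin acetyltransferase and lacI fragments in the feature table look like remnants of the resistance cassette's origin and of the backbone's cloning region, not functional genes.

The payload is a roughly 4.1 kb Streptococcus pyogenes Cas9 open reading frame that includes its own stop codon. It carries the K810A, K1003A and R1060A substitutions that define eSpCas9 1.0. This enhanced-specificity variant was designed so that neutralising positively charged residues weakens interaction with the non-target DNA strand and so reduces off-target cleavage. The insert was introduced via BpiI sites that were destroyed during cloning. As a Level 0 CDS part it has no annotated promoter or terminator, and the record lists no nuclear localisation signals or tags. These elements are supplied when the part is combined by Type IIS assembly with promoter, terminator and other modules into a transcription unit.

The depositor notes compatibility with both MoClo and Loop assembly. The associated work compared the efficiency and specificity of different Cas nucleases in plants, so the part is intended as a building block for plant genome-editing constructs.
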