Addgene plasmid #117526: pEPOR0SP0016
Purpose: Level0 Golden Gate part: CDS, Sp-eCas9 1.0
Depositing lab: Nicola Patron. Depositing organization: Earlham Institute. Publication: Comparison of efficiency and specificity of CRISPR-associated (Cas) nucleases in plants: An expanded toolkit for precision genome engineering. Raitskin O, Schudoma C, West A, Patron NJ. PLoS One. 2019 Feb 27;14(2):e0211598. doi: 10.1371/journal.pone.0211598. eCollection 2019. PubMed 30811422.
Backbone
  Vector backbone: pICH41308
  Vector type: CRISPR
Growth in bacteria
  Bacterial resistance: Spectinomycin, 50 μg/mL
  Growth temperature: 37°C
  Growth strain: DH5alpha
  Copy number: High Copy
Gene/Insert
  Gene/Insert name: Sp-eCas9 1.0 (with stop codon)
  Species: Streptococcus pyogenes
  Mutation: K810A, K1003A, R1060A
  Cloning method: Restriction Enzyme; 5′ cloning site BpiI (destroyed during cloning); 3′ cloning site BpiI (destroyed during cloning)
Terms and licenses: Academic/Nonprofit Terms; Industry Terms: Not Available to Industry
Depositor comments: Compatible with MoClo, Loop Please visit https://www.biorxiv.org/content/early/2018/09/20/422766 for BioRxiv preprint
How to cite: pEPOR0SP0016 was a gift from Nicola Patron (Addgene plasmid # 117526 ; http://n2t.net/addgene:117526 ; RRID:Addgene_117526)
